Addgene plasmid #35318: pBbA7k-RFP
Depositing lab: Jay Keasling. Depositing organization: University of California, Berkeley. Publication: BglBrick vectors and datasheets: A synthetic biology platform for gene expression. Lee TS, Krupa RA, Zhang F, Hajimorad M, Holtz WJ, Prasad N, Lee SK, Keasling JD. J Biol Eng. 2011 Sep 20;5:12. 10.1186/1754-1611-5-12 PubMed 21933410.
Backbone
  Vector backbone: pBb
  Backbone size w/o insert (bp): 3583
  Vector type: Bacterial Expression, Synthetic Biology
Growth in bacteria
  Bacterial resistance: Kanamycin, 50 μg/mL
  Growth temperature: 37°C
  Growth strain: DH5alpha
  Copy number: Low Copy
Gene/Insert
  Gene/Insert name: RFP (alt name: JBEI Part ID: JPUB_000084)
  Species: Synthetic
  Insert size (bp): 678
  Promoter: T7
  Cloning method: Restriction Enzyme
  Sequencing primers: 5′ jkRFP-R (gctttggaaccgtactggaa); 3′ jkRFP-F (tggtcactacgacgctgaag)
Terms and licenses: Academic/Nonprofit Terms; Industry Terms: Not Available to Industry
Depositor comments: JBEI Part ID: JPUB_000084; Origin: p15A
How to cite: pBbA7k-RFP was a gift from Jay Keasling (Addgene plasmid # 35318 ; http://n2t.net/addgene:35318 ; RRID:Addgene_35318)
