[The description below was written by a language model from this plasmid's Addgene catalogue record and pLannotate feature annotations shown in this document.]
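Description:
pBbA7k-RFP is a bacterial expression plasmid from the BglBrick (pBb) vector series, a modular synthetic biology platform in which origin, promoter and resistance marker are interchangeable parts. Its name matches its recorded components: a p15A origin of replication, a T7 promoter and a kanamycin resistance marker. The complete plasmid is 4,261 bp, made up of a 3,583 bp backbone and a 678 bp insert. It is propagated in E. coli under kanamycin selection, conferred by the neo (nptII) aminoglycoside phosphotransferase gene, which is followed by a lambda t0 terminator. The catalogue lists the plasmid as low copy, whereas the feature annotation describes p15A as medium copy. In either case, this origin is compatible with ColE1-type plasmids, allowing co-maintenance of a second vector.

The payload is mRFP1, a monomeric red fluorescent derivative of DsRed, placed downstream of a T7 promoter with an adjacent lac operator. A lacI gene under its own promoter is carried on the plasmid in the opposite orientation. The repressor it encodes binds the operator to hold transcription off until IPTG or lactose is added. Expression also needs a host that supplies T7 RNA polymerase. Tandem rrnB T1 and T7Te terminators follow the reporter and insulate it from the rest of the plasmid. The short fragments annotated as TcR, RSF ori and Tn5 transposase are probably non-functional remnants of the source sequences or partial matches. The RFP serves as a reporter for characterising the behaviour of this promoter/origin combination, and as a placeholder that can be replaced by a gene of interest through restriction enzyme cloning.
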