Features (pLannotate 1.2.2; 13 found; start..end, strand, type, name):
      8..1090    -  CDS            lacI: lac repressor; lacI; The lac repressor binds to the lac operator to inhibit transcription in E. coli. This inhibition can be relieved by adding lactose or isopropyl-β-D-thiogalactopyranoside (IPTG).
   1091..1168    -  promoter       lacI promoter: lacI
   1176..1455    -  CDS            TcR (fragment): tetracycline efflux protein; tet; confers resistance to tetracycline
   1481..1499    +  promoter       T7 promoter: promoter for bacteriophage T7 RNA polymerase
   1504..1520    +  protein_bind   lac operator: The lac repressor binds to the lac operator to inhibit transcription in E. coli. This inhibition can be relieved by adding lactose or isopropyl-β-D-thiogalactopyranoside (IPTG). lac repressor encoded by lacI
   1561..2238    +  CDS            mRFP1: monomeric derivative of DsRed (Campbell et al., 2002)
   2271..2342    +  terminator     rrnB T1 terminator: transcription terminator T1 from the E. coli rrnB gene
   2358..2385    +  terminator     T7Te terminator: phage T7 early transcription terminator
   2404..2459    -  rep_origin     RSF ori (fragment): Plasmids containing the RSF 1030 origin of replication can be propagated in E. coli cells that contain additional plasmids with compatible origins.
   2547..3092    -  rep_origin     p15A ori: Plasmids containing the medium-copy-number p15A origin of replication can be propagated in E. coli cells that contain a second plasmid with the ColE1 origin.
   3206..3300    -  terminator     lambda t0 terminator: transcription terminator from phage lambda
   3334..4125    -  CDS            neo: KKA2_KLEPN - Also known as kan, nptII. Experimental evidence at protein level: Swiss-Prot protein existence level 1. Resistance to kanamycin, neomycin, paromomycin, ribostamycin, butirosin and gentamicin B. From Klebsiella pneumoniae.
   4157..12      -  CDS            tnpA (fragment) (across the origin): TN5P_ECOLX - Also known as tnp. Experimental evidence at protein level: Swiss-Prot protein existence level 1. Mediates transposition of transposon Tn5 by a 'cut and paste' mechanism. First, the monomeric transposase binds the 19 bp inverted DNA repeats flanking the transposon. Then, dimerization of the DNA- bound transposase creates a synaptic DNA complex. After nicking of the first DNA strand, excision of the transposon proceeds through a series of intermediates. The transposase then mediates the insertion of the transposon at a new site by strand transfer. The activity of the wild- type tran
>Addgene plasmid #35318 | pBbA7k-RFP | depositor full sequence | sequence record 42985 | pBbA7k-RFP sequence 4261 bps
GACGTCCTCACTGCCCGCTTTCCAGTCGGGAAACCTGTCGTGCCAGCTGCATTAATGAATCGGCCAACGC
GCGGGGAGAGGCGGTTTGCGTATTGGGCGCCAGGGTGGTTTTTCTTTTCACCAGTGAGACGGGCAACAGC
TGATTGCCCTTCACCGCCTGGCCCTGAGAGAGTTGCAGCAAGCGGTCCACGCTGGTTTGCCCCAGCAGGC
GAAAATCCTGTTTGATGGTGGTTAACGGCGGGATATAACATGAGCTGTCTTCGGTATCGTCGTATCCCAC
TACCGAGATGTCCGCACCAACGCGCAGCCCGGACTCGGTAATGGCGCGCATTGCGCCCAGCGCCATCTGA
TCGTTGGCAACCAGCATCGCAGTGGGAACGATGCCCTCATTCAGCATTTGCATGGTTTGTTGAAAACCGG
ACATGGCACTCCAGTCGCCTTCCCGTTCCGCTATCGGCTGAATTTGATTGCGAGTGAGATATTTATGCCA
GCCAGCCAGACGCAGACGCGCCGAGACAGAACTTAATGGGCCCGCTAACAGCGCGATTTGCTGGTGACCC
AATGCGACCAGATGCTCCACGCCCAGTCGCGTACCGTCTTCATGGGAGAAAATAATACTGTTGATGGGTG
TCTGGTCAGAGACATCAAGAAATAACGCCGGAACATTAGTGCAGGCAGCTTCCACAGCAATGGCATCCTG
GTCATCCAGCGGATAGTTAATGATCAGCCCACTGACGCGTTGCGCGAGAAGATTGTGCACCGCCGCTTTA
CAGGCTTCGACGCCGCTTCGTTCTACCATCGACACCACCACGCTGGCACCCAGTTGATCGGCGCGAGATT
TAATCGCCGCGACAATTTGCGACGGCGCGTGCAGGGCCAGACTGGAGGTGGCAACGCCAATCAGCAACGA
CTGTTTGCCCGCCAGTTGTTGTGCCACGCGGTTGGGAATGTAATTCAGCTCCGCCATCGCCGCTTCCACT
TTTTCCCGCGTTTTCGCAGAAACGTGGCTGGCCTGGTTCACCACGCGGGAAACGGTCTGATAAGAGACAC
CGGCATACTCTGCGACATCGTATAACGTTACTGGTTTCACATTCACCACCCTGAATTGACTCTCTTCCGG
GCGCTATCATGCCATACCGCGAAAGGTTTTGCGCCATTCGATGGTGTCCGGGATCTCGACGCTCTCCCTT
ATGCGACTCCTGCATTAGGAAGCAGCCCAGTAGTAGGTTGAGGCCGTTGAGCACCGCCGCCGCAAGGAAT
GGTGCATGCAAGGAGATGGCGCCCAACAGTCCCCCGGCCACGGGGCCTGCCACCATACCCACGCCGAAAC
AAGCGCTCATGAGCCCGAAGTGGCGAGCCCGATCTTCCCCATCGGTGATGTCGGCGATATAGGCGCCAGC
AACCGCACCTGTGGCGCCGGTGATGCCGGCCACGATGCGTCCGGCGTAGAGGATCGAGATCGATCTCGAT
CCCGCGAAATTAATACGACTCACTATAGGGGAATTGTGAGCGGATAACAATTTCAGAATTCAAAAGATCT
TTTAAGAAGGAGATATACATATGGCGAGTAGCGAAGACGTTATCAAAGAGTTCATGCGTTTCAAAGTTCG
TATGGAAGGTTCCGTTAACGGTCACGAGTTCGAAATCGAAGGTGAAGGTGAAGGTCGTCCGTACGAAGGT
ACCCAGACCGCTAAACTGAAAGTTACCAAAGGTGGTCCGCTGCCGTTCGCTTGGGACATCCTGTCCCCGC
AGTTCCAGTACGGTTCCAAAGCTTACGTTAAACACCCGGCTGACATCCCGGACTACCTGAAACTGTCCTT
CCCGGAAGGTTTCAAATGGGAACGTGTTATGAACTTCGAAGACGGTGGTGTTGTTACCGTTACCCAGGAC
TCCTCCCTGCAAGACGGTGAGTTCATCTACAAAGTTAAACTGCGTGGTACCAACTTCCCGTCCGACGGTC
CGGTTATGCAGAAAAAAACCATGGGTTGGGAAGCTTCCACCGAACGTATGTACCCGGAAGACGGTGCTCT
GAAAGGTGAAATCAAAATGCGTCTGAAACTGAAAGACGGTGGTCACTACGACGCTGAAGTTAAAACCACC
TACATGGCTAAAAAACCGGTTCAGCTGCCGGGTGCTTACAAAACCGACATCAAACTGGACATCACCTCCC
ACAACGAAGACTACACCATCGTTGAACAGTACGAACGTGCTGAAGGTCGTCACTCCACCGGTGCTTAAGG
ATCCAAACTCGAGTAAGGATCTCCAGGCATCAAATAAAACGAAAGGCTCAGTCGAAAGACTGGGCCTTTC
GTTTTATCTGTTGTTTGTCGGTGAACGCTCTCTACTAGAGTCACACTGGCTCACCTTCGGGTGGGCCTTT
CTGCGTTTATACCTAGGGATATATTCCGCTTCCTCGCTCACTGACTCGCTACGCTCGGTCGTTCGACTGC
GGCGAGCGGAAATGGCTTACGAACGGGGCGGAGATTTCCTGGAAGATGCCAGGAAGATACTTAACAGGGA
AGTGAGAGGGCCGCGGCAAAGCCGTTTTTCCATAGGCTCCGCCCCCCTGACAAGCATCACGAAATCTGAC
GCTCAAATCAGTGGTGGCGAAACCCGACAGGACTATAAAGATACCAGGCGTTTCCCCCTGGCGGCTCCCT
CGTGCGCTCTCCTGTTCCTGCCTTTCGGTTTACCGGTGTCATTCCGCTGTTATGGCCGCGTTTGTCTCAT
TCCACGCCTGACACTCAGTTCCGGGTAGGCAGTTCGCTCCAAGCTGGACTGTATGCACGAACCCCCCGTT
CAGTCCGACCGCTGCGCCTTATCCGGTAACTATCGTCTTGAGTCCAACCCGGAAAGACATGCAAAAGCAC
CACTGGCAGCAGCCACTGGTAATTGATTTAGAGGAGTTAGTCTTGAAGTCATGCGCCGGTTAAGGCTAAA
CTGAAAGGACAAGTTTTGGTGACTGCGCTCCTCCAAGCCAGTTACCTCGGTTCAAAGAGTTGGTAGCTCA
GAGAACCTTCGAAAAACCGCCCTGCAAGGCGGTTTTTTCGTTTTCAGAGCAAGAGATTACGCGCAGACCA
AAACGATCTCAAGAAGATCATCTTATTAATCAGATAAAATATTTCTAGATTTCAGTGCAATTTATCTCTT
CAAATGTAGCACCTGAAGTCAGCCCCATACGATATAAGTTGTTACTAGTGCTTGGATTCTCACCAATAAA
AAACGCCCGGCGGCAACCGAGCGTTCTGAACAAATCCAGATGGAGTTCTGAGGTCATTACTGGATCTATC
AACAGGAGTCCAAGCGAGCTCTCGAACCCCAGAGTCCCGCTCAGAAGAACTCGTCAAGAAGGCGATAGAA
GGCGATGCGCTGCGAATCGGGAGCGGCGATACCGTAAAGCACGAGGAAGCGGTCAGCCCATTCGCCGCCA
AGCTCTTCAGCAATATCACGGGTAGCCAACGCTATGTCCTGATAGCGGTCCGCCACACCCAGCCGGCCAC
AGTCGATGAATCCAGAAAAGCGGCCATTTTCCACCATGATATTCGGCAAGCAGGCATCGCCATGGGTCAC
GACGAGATCCTCGCCGTCGGGCATGCGCGCCTTGAGCCTGGCGAACAGTTCGGCTGGCGCGAGCCCCTGA
TGCTCTTCGTCCAGATCATCCTGATCGACAAGACCGGCTTCCATCCGAGTACGTGCTCGCTCGATGCGAT
GTTTCGCTTGGTGGTCGAATGGGCAGGTAGCCGGATCAAGCGTATGCAGCCGCCGCATTGCATCAGCCAT
GATGGATACTTTCTCGGCAGGAGCAAGGTGAGATGACAGGAGATCCTGCCCCGGCACTTCGCCCAATAGC
AGCCAGTCCCTTCCCGCTTCAGTGACAACGTCGAGCACAGCTGCGCAAGGAACGCCCGTCGTGGCCAGCC
ACGATAGCCGCGCTGCCTCGTCCTGCAGTTCATTCAGGGCACCGGACAGGTCGGTCTTGACAAAAAGAAC
CGGGCGCCCCTGCGCTGACAGCCGGAACACGGCGGCATCAGAGCAGCCGATTGTCTGTTGTGCCCAGTCA
TAGCCGAATAGCCTCTCCACCCAAGCGGCCGGAGAACCTGCGTGCAATCCATCTTGTTCAATCATGCGAA
ACGATCCTCATCCTGTCTCTTGATCAGATCATGATCCCCTGCGCCATCAGATCCTTGGCGGCAAGAAAGC
CATCCAGTTTACTTTGCAGGGCTTCCCAACCTTACCAGAGGGCGCCCCAGCTGGCAATTCC
