>Addgene plasmid #35318 | pBbA7k-RFP | addgene partial sequence | sequence record 43626 | jkRFP-F 5'-tggtcactacgacgctgaag-3'
GTTCAGCTGCCGGGTGCTTACAAAACCGACATCAAACTGGACATCACCTCCCACAACGAAGACTACACCA
TCGTTGAACAGTACGAACGTGCTGAAGGTCGTCACTCCACCGGTGCTTAAGGATCCAAACTCGAGTAAGG
ATCTCCAGGCATCAAATAAAACGAAAGGCTCAGTCGAAAGACTGGGCCTTTCGTTTTATCTGTTGTTTGT
CGGTGAACGCTCTCTACTAGAGTCACACTGGCTCACCTTCGGGTGGGCCTTTCTGCGTTTATACCTAGGG
ATATATTCCGCTTCCTCGCTCACTGACTCGCTACGCTCGGTCGTTCGACTGCGGCGAGCGGAAATGGCTT
ACGAACGGGGCGGAGATTTCCTGGAAGATGCCAGGAAGATACTTAACAGGGAAGTGAGAGGGCCGCGGCA
AAGCCGTTTTTCCATAGGCTCCGCCCCCCTGACAAGCATCACGAAATCTGACGCTCAAATCAGTGGTGGC
GAAACCCGACAGGACTATAAAGATACCAGGCGTTTCCCCCTGGCGGCTCCCTCGTGCGCTCTCCTGTTCC
TGCCTTTCGGTTTACCGGTGTCATTCCGCTGTTATGGCCGCGTTTGTCTCATTCCACGCCTGACACTCAG
TTCCGGGTAGGCAGTTCGCTCCAAGCTGGACTGTATGCACGAACCCCCCGTTCAGTCCGACCGCTGCGCC
TTATCCGGTAACTATCGTCTTGAGTCCAACCCGGAAAGACATGCAAAAGCACCACTGGCAGCAGCCACTG
GTAATTGATTTAGAGGAGTTAGTCTTGAAGTCATGCGCCGGTTAAGGCTAAACTGAAAGGACAAGTTTTG
GTGACTGCGCTCCTCCAAGCCAGTTACCTCGGTTCAAAGAGTTGGTA
