>Addgene plasmid #35318 | pBbA7k-RFP | addgene partial sequence | sequence record 43627 | jkRFP-R 5'-gctttggaaccgtactggaa-3'
TTCAGTTTAGCGGTCTGGGTACCTTCGTACGGACGACCTTCACCTTCACCTTCGATTTCGAACTCGTGAC
CGTTAACGGAACCTTCCATACGAACTTTGAAACGCATGAACTCTTTGATAACGTCTTCGCTACTCGCCAT
ATGTATATCTCCTTCTTAAAAGATCTTTTGAATTCTGAAATTGTTATCCGCTCACAATTCCCCTATAGTG
AGTCGTATTAATTTCGCGGGATCGAGATCGATCTCGATCCTCTACGCCGGACGCATCGTGGCCGGCATCA
CCGGCGCCACAGGTGCGGTTGCTGGCGCCTATATCGCCGACATCACCGATGGGGAAGATCGGGCTCGCCA
CTTCGGGCTCATGAGCGCTTGTTTCGGCGTGGGTATGGTGGCAGGCCCCGTGGCCGGGGGACTGTTGGGC
GCCATCTCCTTGCATGCACCATTCCTTGCGGCGGCGGTGCTCAACGGCCTCAACCTACTACTGGGCTGCT
TCCTAATGCAGGAGTCGCATAAGGGAGAGCGTCGAGATCCCGGACACCATCGAATGGCGCAAAACCTTTC
GCGGTATGGCATGATAGCGCCCGGAAGAGAGTCAATTCAGGGTGGTGAATGTGAAACCAGTAACGTTATA
CGATGTCGCAGAGTATGCCGGTGTCTCTTATCAGACCGTTTCCCGCGTGGTGAACCAGGCCAGCCACGTT
TCTGCGAAAACGCGGGAAAAAGTGGAAGCGGCGATGGCGGAGCTGAATTACATTCCCAACCGCGTGGCAC
AACAACTGGCGGGCAAACAGTCGTTGCTGATTGGCGTTGCCACCTCCAGTCTGGCCCTGCACGCGCCGTC
GCAAATTGTCGCGGCGATTAAATCTCGCGCCGATCAACTG
